Addgene plasmid #153489: pPAP002
Purpose: (Empty Backbone) Level 1 episomal expression plasmid for P. pastoris
Depositing lab: Sylvestre Marillonnet. Depositing organization: Leibniz Institute of Plant Biochemistry (IPB). Publication: A modular two yeast species secretion system for the production and preparative application of unspecific peroxygenases. Pullmann P, Knorrscheidt A, Munch J, Palme PR, Hoehenwarter W, Marillonnet S, Alcalde M, Westermann B, Weissenborn MJ. Commun Biol. 2021 May 12;4(1):562. doi: 10.1038/s42003-021-02076-3. PubMed 33980981.
Backbone
  Vector backbone: self made
  Vector type: Yeast Expression
  Selectable markers: Hygromycin ; lacZ
Growth in bacteria
  Bacterial resistance: Ampicillin, 100 μg/mL
  Growth temperature: 37°C
  Growth strain: DH5alpha
  Copy number: High Copy
Gene/Insert
  Gene/Insert name: None
Terms and licenses: Academic/Nonprofit Terms; Industry Terms: Not Available to Industry
Depositor comments: Please visit https://www.biorxiv.org/content/10.1101/2020.07.22.216432v1 for bioRxiv preprint.
How to cite: pPAP002 was a gift from Sylvestre Marillonnet (Addgene plasmid # 153489 ; http://n2t.net/addgene:153489 ; RRID:Addgene_153489)
