[The description below was written by a language model from this plasmid's Addgene catalogue record and pLannotate feature annotations shown in this document.]
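Description:
pPAP002 is an empty-backbone yeast expression vector of 5,190 nt, described by its depositors as a self-made Level 1 episomal expression plasmid for Pichia pastoris. It belongs to a modular system built for secreted production of unspecific peroxygenases in two yeast species. In E. coli it is propagated as a high-copy plasmid through a ColE1/pUC-type origin and selected with ampicillin via the bla promoter and β-lactamase gene. Selection in yeast relies on the hphMX6 cassette, which confers hygromycin resistance and ends in the Ashbya gossypii TEF terminator.

The plasmid carries no insert. The cloning position is occupied by a lacZα cassette made up of a CAP binding site, lac promoter, lac operator, a pUC18/19-type multiple cloning site and a LacZα fragment, flanked by small lacI and bom remnants that probably came along with the source sequence. lacZ is listed as a selectable marker, and the "Level 1" designation suggests modular, hierarchical assembly. Together these point to the cassette serving as a blue/white screening placeholder that is replaced when expression parts are assembled into the vector, so that correct clones appear white. However, the record does not state the assembly enzymes or overhangs.

The feature table does not annotate any yeast promoter, terminator for the gene of interest, secretion signal, or the autonomously replicating element that episomal maintenance in P. pastoris would require. Several stretches of the sequence are unannotated, including roughly 600 nt between the bacterial origin and the lac region, so such elements may be present but cannot be confirmed from the record. The plasmid is intended as a recipient for building episomal expression constructs in P. pastoris.
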