Features (pLannotate 1.2.2; 12 found; start..end, strand, type, name):
     18..89      +  promoter       AmpR promoter: bla
     90..950     +  CDS            AmpR: β-lactamase; bla; confers resistance to ampicillin, carbenicillin, and related antibiotics
   1162..1750    +  rep_origin     ori: high-copy-number ColE1/pMB1/pBR322/pUC origin of replication
   2348..2390    +  CDS            lacI (fragment): lac repressor; lacI; The lac repressor binds to the lac operator to inhibit transcription in E. coli. This inhibition can be relieved by adding lactose or isopropyl-β-D-thiogalactopyranoside (IPTG).
   2403..2424    +  protein_bind   CAP binding site: CAP binding activates transcription in the presence of cAMP. E. coli catabolite activator protein
   2439..2469    +  promoter       lac promoter: promoter for the E. coli lac operon
   2477..2493    +  protein_bind   lac operator: The lac repressor binds to the lac operator to inhibit transcription in E. coli. This inhibition can be relieved by adding lactose or isopropyl-β-D-thiogalactopyranoside (IPTG). lac repressor encoded by lacI
   2530..2586    -  misc_feature   MCS: pUC18/19 multiple cloning site
   2583..2740    +  CDS            lacZα (fragment): LacZα fragment of β-galactosidase; lacZ fragment
   2746..2845    -  misc_feature   bom (fragment): basis of mobility region from pBR322
   3158..4733    +  gene           hphMX6: yeast selectable marker conferring hygromycin resistance
   4536..4733    +  terminator     TEF terminator: Ashbya gossypii TEF terminator
>Addgene plasmid #153489 | pPAP002 | addgene full sequence | sequence record 310189 | Addgene NGS Result
CCGAATTTTTCTAAATACATTCAAATATGTATCCGCTCATGAGACAATAACCCTGATAAATGCTTCAATA
ATATTGAAAAAGGAAGAGTATGAGTATTCAACATTTCCGTGTCGCCCTTATTCCCTTTTTTGCGGCATTT
TGCCTTCCTGTTTTTGCTCACCCAGAAACGCTGGTGAAAGTAAAAGATGCTGAAGATCAGTTGGGTGCAC
GAGTGGGTTACATCGAACTGGATCTCAACAGCGGTAAGATCCTTGAGAGTTTTCGCCCCGAAGAACGTTT
TCCAATGATGAGCACTTTTAAAGTTCTGCTATGTGGCGCGGTATTATCCCGTATTGACGCCGGGCAAGAG
CAACTCGGTCGCCGCATACACTATTCTCAGAATGACTTGGTTGAGTACTCACCAGTCACAGAAAAGCATC
TTACGGATGGCATGACAGTAAGAGAATTATGCAGTGCTGCCATAACCATGAGTGATAACACTGCGGCCAA
CTTACTTCTGACAACGATCGGAGGACCGAAGGAGCTAACCGCTTTTTTGCACAACATGGGGGATCATGTA
ACTCGCCTTGATCGTTGGGAACCGGAGCTGAATGAAGCCATACCAAACGACGAGCGTGACACCACGATGC
CTGTAGCAATGGCAACAACGTTGCGCAAACTATTAACTGGCGAACTACTTACTCTAGCTTCCCGGCAACA
ATTAATAGACTGGATGGAGGCGGATAAAGTTGCAGGACCACTTCTGCGCTCGGCCCTTCCGGCTGGCTGG
TTTATTGCTGATAAATCTGGAGCCGGTGAGCGTGGTTCTCGCGGTATCATTGCAGCACTGGGGCCAGATG
GTAAGCCCTCCCGTATCGTAGTTATCTACACGACGGGGAGTCAGGCAACTATGGATGAACGAAATAGACA
GATCGCTGAGATAGGTGCCTCACTGATTAAGCATTGGTAATTTCGCGTATCCAACGGCTGCCCAGGCAGC
CGTTTTTATTCCTGTCAGACCAAGTTTACTCATATATACTTTAGATTGATTTAAAACTTCATTTTTAATT
TAAAAGGATCTAGGTGAAGATCCTTTTTGATAATCTCATGACCAAAATCCCTTAACGTGAGTTTTCGTTC
CACTGAGCGTCAGACCCCGTAGAAAAGATCAAAGGATCTTCTTGAGATCCTTTTTTTCTGCGCGTAATCT
GCTGCTTGCAAACAAAAAAACCACCGCTACCAGCGGTGGTTTGTTTGCCGGATCAAGAGCTACCAACTCT
TTTTCCGAAGGTAACTGGCTTCAGCAGAGCGCAGATACCAAATACTGTTCTTCTAGTGTAGCCGTAGTTA
GGCCACCACTTCAAGAACTCTGTAGCACCGCCTACATACCTCGCTCTGCTAATCCTGTTACCAGTGGCTG
CTGCCAGTGGCGATAAGTCGTGTCTTACCGGGTTGGACTCAAGACGATAGTTACCGGATAAGGCGCAGCG
GTCGGGCTGAACGGGGGGTTCGTGCACACAGCCCAGCTTGGAGCGAACGACCTACACCGAACTGAGATAC
CTACAGCGTGAGCTATGAGAAAGCGCCACGCTTCCCGAAGGGAGAAAGGCGGACAGGTATCCGGTAAGCG
GCAGGGTCGGAACAGGAGAGCGCACGAGGGAGCTTCCAGGGGGAAACGCCTGGTATCTTTATAGTCCTGT
CGGGTTTCGCCACCTCTGACTTGAGCGTCGATTTTTGTGATGCTCGTCAGGGGGGCGGAGCCTATGGAAA
AACGCCAGCAACGCGGCCTTTTTACGGTTCCTGCCTTTTTCAATGGGTAATAACTGATATAATTAAATTG
AACGGAAGACAAAACGTAATCGAACTCCGAATGCGGTTCTCCTGTAACCTTAATTGTAGCATAGATCACT
TAAATAAACTCATGGCCTGACATCTGTACACGTTCTTATTGGTCTTTTAGCAATCTTGAAGTCTTTCTAT
TGTTCCGGTCGGCATTACCTAATAAATTCGAATCGAGATTGCTAGTACCTGATATCATATGAAGTAATCA
TCACATGCAAGTTCCATGATACCCTCTACTAATGGAATTGAACAAAGTTTAAGCTTCTCGCACGAGTCCG
AATCCATACTATGCACCCCTCAAAGTTGGGATTAGTCAGGAAAGCTGAGCAATTAACTTCCCTCGATTGG
CCTGGACTTTTCGCTTAGCCTGCCGCAATCGGTAAGTTTCATTATCCCAGCGGGGTGATAGCCTCTGTTG
CTCATCAGGCCAAAATCATATATAAGCTGTAGACCCAGCACTTCAATTACTTGAAATTCACCATAACACT
TGCTCTAGTCAAGACTTACAATTAAAAATGTGAGACCGCAGCTGGCACGACAGGTTTCCCGACTGGAAAG
CGGGCAGTGAGCGCAACGCAATTAATGTGAGTTAGCTCACTCATTAGGCACCCCAGGCTTTACACTTTAT
GCTTCCGGCTCGTATGTTGTGTGGAATTGTGAGCGGATAACAATTTCACACAGGAAACAGCTATGACCAT
GATTACGCCAAGCTTGCATGCCTGCAGGTCGACTCTAGAGGATCCCCGGGTACCGAGCTCGAATTCACTG
GCCGTCGTTTTACAACGTCGTGACTGGGAAAACCCTGGCGTTACCCAACTTAATCGCCTTGCAGCACATC
CCCCTTTCGCCAGCTGGCGTAATAGCGAAGAGGCCCGCACCGATCGCCCTTCCCAACAGTTGCGCAGCCT
GAATGGCGAATGGCGCCTGATGCGGTATTTTCTCCTTACGCATCTGTGCGGTATTTCACACCGCATATGG
TGCACTCTCAGTACAATCTGCTCTGATGCCGCATAGTTAAGCCAGCCCCGACACCCGCCAACACCCGCTG
ACGCGCCCTGACGGGCTTGTCTGCTCCCGGCATCCGCTTACAGACAAGCTGTGACGGTCTCAGCTTTCGA
TTTGTATGTGAAATAGCTGAAATTCGAAAATTTCATTATGGCTGTATCTACTTTAGCGTATTAGGCATTT
GAGCATTGGCTTGAACAATGCGGGCTGTAGTGTGTCACCAAAGAAACCATTCGGGTTCGGATCTGGAAGT
CCTCATCACGTGATGCCGATCTCGTGTATTTTATTTTCAGATAACACCTGAGGACTTTTACATTGTCTTC
AATACAGGACATGGAGGCCCAGAATACCCTCCTTGACAGTCTTGACGTGCGCAGCTCAGGGGCATGATGT
GACTGTCGCCCGTACATTTAGCCCATACATCCCCATGTATAATCATTTGCATCCATACATTTTGATGGCC
GCACGGCGCGAAGCAAAAATTACGGCTCCTCGCTGCAGACGTGCGAGCAGGGAAACGCTCCCCTCACAGA
CGCGTTGAATTGTCCCCACGCCGCGCCCCTGTAGAGAAATATAAAAGGTTAGGATTTGCCACTGAGGTTC
TTCTTTCATATACTTCCTTTTAAAATCTTGCTAGGATACAGTTCTCACATCACATCCGAACATAAACAAC
CATGGGTAAAAAGCCTGAACTCACCGCGACGTCTGTCGAGAAGTTTCTGATCGAAAAGTTCGACAGCGTC
TCCGACCTGATGCAGCTCTCGGAGGGCGAAGAATCTCGTGCTTTCAGCTTCGATGTAGGAGGGCGTGGAT
ATGTCCTGCGGGTAAATAGCTGCGCCGATGGTTTCTACAAAGATCGTTATGTTTATCGGCACTTTGCATC
GGCCGCGCTCCCGATTCCGGAAGTGCTTGACATTGGGGAATTCAGCGAGAGCCTGACCTATTGCATCTCC
CGCCGTGCACAGGGTGTCACGTTGCAAGACCTCCCTGAAACCGAACTGCCCGCTGTTCTGCAGCCGGTCG
CGGAGGCCATGGATGCGATCGCTGCGGCCGATCTTAGCCAGACGAGCGGGTTCGGCCCATTCGGACCGCA
AGGAATCGGTCAATACACTACATGGCGTGATTTCATATGCGCGATTGCTGATCCCCATGTGTATCACTGG
CAAACTGTGATGGACGACACCGTCAGTGCGTCCGTCGCGCAGGCTCTCGATGAGCTGATGCTTTGGGCCG
AGGACTGCCCCGAAGTCCGGCACCTCGTGCACGCGGATTTCGGCTCCAACAATGTCCTGACGGACAATGG
CCGCATAACAGCGGTCATTGACTGGAGCGAGGCGATGTTCGGGGATTCCCAATACGAGGTCGCCAACATC
TTCTTCTGGAGGCCGTGGTTGGCTTGTATGGAGCAGCAGACGCGCTACTTCGAGCGGAGGCATCCGGAGC
TTGCAGGATCGCCGCGGCTCCGGGCGTATATGCTCCGCATTGGTCTTGACCAACTCTATCAGAGCTTGGT
TGACGGCAATTTCGATGATGCAGCTTGGGCGCAGGGTCGATGCGACGCAATCGTCCGATCCGGAGCCGGG
ACTGTCGGGCGTACACAAATCGCCCGCAGAAGCGCGGCCGTCTGGACCGATGGCTGTGTAGAAGTACTCG
CCGATAGTGGAAACCGACGCCCCAGCACTCGTCCGAGGGCAAAGGAATAATCAGTACTGACAATAAAAAG
ATTCTTGTTTTCAAGAACTTGTCATTTGTATAGTTTTTTTATATTGTAGTTGTTCTATTTTAATCAAATG
TTAGCGTGATTTATATTTTTTTTCGCCTCGACATCATCTGCCCAGATGCGAAGTTAAGTGCGCAGAAAGT
AATATCATGCGTCAATCGTATGTGAATGCTGGTCGCTATACTGGGAGTTCAACATCTTTGGATAATATCA
GAATGAGAAAGAACAGATACGCAGTACGTTTTTTGGTGAGCTCTTTGCACTTCTTTAGTTCTTTCCATCA
ATATCAGTTGCTTATGCACTTATGACTAATATTGATGTTTAACTTCAATATCTTTAAACTTTTGTTCTTC
CCGACGTTCATTAAGAATACTAATACACTTTAATAATTAGTTTAATATTTGTTTCTATATAATGACATTT
AATTAAAAAAGATAAAATATAAAAACATCATAATAACTCACCAGAGGTTAAGAACAAAAAAACAAATTAG
ATATCTGCTAATCCAATATAGTTAAATCAATCTTTCCTTGGTATAATGGGTATATTACATATATTTCAAG
GACCGACACTCCTACCAAATATCTAAAATTTACCATATTAACATAACATGTATATAAACGTCAAATCATA
ATCAGCACTA
